Addgene plasmid #76196: ERBB4 gRNA (BRDN0001149467)
Purpose: 3rd generation lentiviral gRNA plasmid targeting human ERBB4
Depositing lab: John Doench & David Root. Depositing organization: Broad Institute. Publication: Optimized sgRNA design to maximize activity and minimize off-target effects of CRISPR-Cas9. Doench JG, Fusi N, Sullender M, Hegde M, Vaimberg EW, Donovan KF, Smith I, Tothova Z, Wilen C, Orchard R, Virgin HW, Listgarten J, Root DE. Nat Biotechnol. 2016 Jan 18. doi: 10.1038/nbt.3437. PubMed 26780180.
Backbone
  Vector backbone: lentiGuide-Puro
  Backbone manufacturer: Zhang Lab (Addgene plasmid # 52963)
  Vector type: Mammalian Expression, Lentiviral, CRISPR
  Selectable markers: Puromycin
Growth in bacteria
  Bacterial resistance: Ampicillin, 100 μg/mL
  Growth temperature: 37°C
  Growth strain: DH5alpha
  Copy number: High Copy
Gene/Insert
  Gene/Insert name: ERBB4
  gRNA/shRNA sequence: ATGTCCAGATGGCTTACAGG
  Species: H. sapiens (human)
  GenBank ID: NM_001042599.1
  Entrez Gene: ERBB4 (a.k.a. ALS19, HER4, p180erbB4)
  Promoter: hU6
  Cloning method: Unknown
  Sequencing primers: 5′ U6-F; 3′ pS2-R
Terms and licenses: Academic/Nonprofit Terms; Industry Terms: Not Available to Industry
Depositor comments: The gRNA was designed to target the following Genbank reference sequence(s): NM_001042599.1,NM_005235.2. Note that this plasmid does NOT contain Cas9. It should be used in conjunction with lentiCas9-Blast (Addgene #52962) or otherwise with cell lines already expressing Cas9. Browse the full kinome gRNA library at http://www.addgene.org/pooled-library/broadgpp-human-kinome/ or visit http://www.broadinstitute.org/rnai/public/ for detailed protocols and information.
How to cite: ERBB4 gRNA (BRDN0001149467) was a gift from John Doench & David Root (Addgene plasmid # 76196 ; http://n2t.net/addgene:76196 ; RRID:Addgene_76196)
