[The description below was written by a language model from this plasmid's Addgene catalogue record and pLannotate feature annotations shown in this document.]
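Description:
ERBB4 gRNA (BRDN0001149467) is a third-generation lentiviral guide RNA plasmid built on the lentiGuide-Puro backbone and designed to target human ERBB4 (also known as HER4), a receptor tyrosine kinase gene. It is propagated in E. coli as a high-copy plasmid through a ColE1/pUC-type origin with ampicillin selection from the β-lactamase gene. An f1 origin, an SV40 origin and remnants of lac and phage promoter elements are carried along in the backbone.

The lentiviral transfer cassette begins with an RSV promoter fused to a truncated HIV-1 5' LTR, which makes genomic RNA production in packaging cells Tat-independent. This is followed by the Ψ packaging signal with a gag fragment and the Rev response element. The cassette ends in a ΔU3 self-inactivating 3' LTR, with an SV40 polyadenylation signal just downstream. Within it, a human U6 RNA polymerase III promoter drives the ERBB4-specific spacer joined to the Streptococcus pyogenes Cas9 guide RNA scaffold. A cPPT/CTS element, which aids nuclear import of the viral genome, lies downstream of the scaffold. A separate EF-1α promoter with its intron A then expresses puromycin N-acetyltransferase for selection of transduced mammalian cells, and a WPRE enhances transcript expression.

The plasmid does not encode Cas9, so it is intended for use together with a separate Cas9 lentiviral vector or in cell lines that already express Cas9. There it directs cleavage and knockout of ERBB4. The guide was designed against two ERBB4 reference transcripts and belongs to a human kinome gRNA collection developed alongside work on optimised sgRNA design rules.
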