Features (pLannotate 1.2.2; 29 found; start..end, strand, type, name):
     14..80      +  CDS            small t antigen (fragment): SV40 (simian virus 40) small t antigen
    106..317     +  promoter       EF-1α core promoter: core promoter for human elongation factor EF-1α
    318..1256    +  intron         EF-1α intron A: intron upstream of the start codon of human EF-1α
   1278..1877    +  CDS            PuroR (fragment): puromycin N-acetyltransferase; pac from Streptomyces; confers resistance to puromycin
   1893..2481    +  misc_feature   WPRE: woodchuck hepatitis virus posttranscriptional regulatory element
   2532..2551    +  misc_feature   cPPT/CTS (fragment): central polypurine tract and central termination sequence of HIV-1
   2553..2786    +  LTR            3' LTR (ΔU3): self-inactivating 3' long terminal repeat (LTR) from HIV-1
   2864..2985    +  polyA_signal   SV40 poly(A) signal: SV40 polyadenylation signal
   3025..3160    +  rep_origin     SV40 ori: SV40 origin of replication
   3181..3199    -  promoter       T7 promoter: promoter for bacteriophage T7 RNA polymerase
   3207..3362    +  CDS            lacZα (fragment): LacZα fragment of β-galactosidase; lacZ fragment
   3367..3795    +  rep_origin     f1 ori (sequence partly withheld): f1 bacteriophage origin of replication; arrow indicates direction of (+) strand synthesis
   3848..3952    +  promoter       AmpR promoter: bla
   3953..4813    +  CDS            AmpR: β-lactamase; bla; confers resistance to ampicillin, carbenicillin, and related antibiotics
   4984..5572    +  rep_origin     ori: high-copy-number ColE1/pMB1/pBR322/pUC origin of replication
   5755..5847    +  CDS            lacI (fragment): lac repressor; lacI; The lac repressor binds to the lac operator to inhibit transcription in E. coli. This inhibition can be relieved by adding lactose or isopropyl-β-D-thiogalactopyranoside (IPTG).
   5860..5881    +  protein_bind   CAP binding site: CAP binding activates transcription in the presence of cAMP. E. coli catabolite activator protein
   5896..5926    +  promoter       lac promoter: promoter for the E. coli lac operon
   5934..5950    +  protein_bind   lac operator: The lac repressor binds to the lac operator to inhibit transcription in E. coli. This inhibition can be relieved by adding lactose or isopropyl-β-D-thiogalactopyranoside (IPTG). lac repressor encoded by lacI
   5995..6013    +  promoter       T3 promoter: promoter for bacteriophage T3 RNA polymerase
   6041..6267    +  promoter       RSV promoter: Rous sarcoma virus enhancer/promoter
   6268..6448    +  LTR            5' LTR (truncated): truncated 5' long terminal repeat (LTR) from HIV-1
   6495..6620    +  misc_feature   HIV-1 Ψ: packaging signal of human immunodeficiency virus type 1
   6604..6967    +  CDS            HIV-1 gag (fragment): gag protein from human immunodeficiency virus 1; gag
   7113..7346    +  misc_feature   RRE: The Rev response element (RRE) of HIV-1 allows for Rev-dependent mRNA export from the nucleus to the cytoplasm.
   7723..7749    +  CDS            Rev (fragment): human immunodeficiency virus 1 (HIV-1) Rev protein; rev; enhances nuclear export of unspliced and incompletely spliced viral mRNAs
   7753..7993    +  promoter       U6 promoter: RNA polymerase III promoter for human U6 snRNA
   8023..8098    +  misc_RNA       gRNA scaffold: guide RNA scaffold for the Streptococcus pyogenes CRISPR/Cas9 system
   8154..8271    +  misc_feature   cPPT/CTS: central polypurine tract and central termination sequence of HIV-1
>Addgene plasmid #76196 | ERBB4 gRNA (BRDN0001149467) | addgene full sequence | sequence record 185370 | Addgene Assembled Sequence
CCCGGGTGCAAAGATGGATAAAGTTTTAAACAGAGAGGAATCTTTGCAGCTAATGGACCTTCTAGGTCTT
GAAAGGAGTGGGAATTGGCTCCGGTGCCCGTCAGTGGGCAGAGCGCACATCGCCCACAGTCCCCGAGAAG
TTGGGGGGAGGGGTCGGCAATTGATCCGGTGCCTAGAGAAGGTGGCGCGGGGTAAACTGGGAAAGTGATG
TCGTGTACTGGCTCCGCCTTTTTCCCGAGGGTGGGGGAGAACCGTATATAAGTGCAGTAGTCGCCGTGAA
CGTTCTTTTTCGCAACGGGTTTGCCGCCAGAACACAGGTAAGTGCCGTGTGTGGTTCCCGCGGGCCTGGC
CTCTTTACGGGTTATGGCCCTTGCGTGCCTTGAATTACTTCCACCTGGCTGCAGTACGTGATTCTTGATC
CCGAGCTTCGGGTTGGAAGTGGGTGGGAGAGTTCGAGGCCTTGCGCTTAAGGAGCCCCTTCGCCTCGTGC
TTGAGTTGAGGCCTGGCCTGGGCGCTGGGGCCGCCGCGTGCGAATCTGGTGGCACCTTCGCGCCTGTCTC
GCTGCTTTCGATAAGTCTCTAGCCATTTAAAATTTTTGATGACCTGCTGCGACGCTTTTTTTCTGGCAAG
ATAGTCTTGTAAATGCGGGCCAAGATCTGCACACTGGTATTTCGGTTTTTGGGGCCGCGGGCGGCGACGG
GGCCCGTGCGTCCCAGCGCACATGTTCGGCGAGGCGGGGCCTGCGAGCGCGGCCACCGAGAATCGGACGG
GGGTAGTCTCAAGCTGGCCGGCCTGCTCTGGTGCCTGGCCTCGCGCCGCCGTGTATCGCCCCGCCCTGGG
CGGCAAGGCTGGCCCGGTCGGCACCAGTTGCGTGAGCGGAAAGATGGCCGCTTCCCGGCCCTGCTGCAGG
GAGCTCAAAATGGAGGACGCGGCGCTCGGGAGAGCGGGCGGGTGAGTCACCCACACAAAGGAAAAGGGCC
TTTCCGTCCTCAGCCGTCGCTTCATGTGACTCCACGGAGTACCGGGCGCCGTCCAGGCACCTCGATTAGT
TCTCGAGCTTTTGGAGTACGTCGTCTTTAGGTTGGGGGGAGGGGTTTTATGCGATGGAGTTTCCCCACAC
TGAGTGGGTGGAGACTGAAGTTAGGCCAGCTTGGCACTTGATGTAATTCTCCTTGGAATTTGCCCTTTTT
GAGTTTGGATCTTGGTTCATTCTCAAGCCTCAGACAGTGGTTCAAAGTTTTTTTCTTCCATTTCAGGTGT
CGTGACGTACGGCCACCATGACCGAGTACAAGCCCACGGTGCGCCTCGCCACCCGCGACGACGTCCCCAG
GGCCGTACGCACCCTCGCCGCCGCGTTCGCCGACTACCCCGCCACGCGCCACACCGTCGATCCGGACCGC
CACATCGAGCGGGTCACCGAGCTGCAAGAACTCTTCCTCACGCGCGTCGGGCTCGACATCGGCAAGGTGT
GGGTCGCGGACGACGGCGCCGCCGTGGCGGTCTGGACCACGCCGGAGAGCGTCGAAGCGGGGGCGGTGTT
CGCCGAGATCGGCCCGCGCATGGCCGAGTTGAGCGGTTCCCGGCTGGCCGCGCAGCAACAGATGGAAGGC
CTCCTGGCGCCGCACCGGCCCAAGGAGCCCGCGTGGTTCCTGGCCACCGTCGGAGTCTCGCCCGACCACC
AGGGCAAGGGTCTGGGCAGCGCCGTCGTGCTCCCCGGAGTGGAGGCGGCCGAGCGCGCCGGGGTGCCCGC
CTTCCTGGAGACCTCCGCGCCCCGCAACCTCCCCTTCTACGAGCGGCTCGGCTTCACCGTCACCGCCGAC
GTCGAGGTGCCCGAAGGACCGCGCACCTGGTGCATGACCCGCAAGCCCGGTGCCTGAACGCGTTAAGTCG
ACAATCAACCTCTGGATTACAAAATTTGTGAAAGATTGACTGGTATTCTTAACTATGTTGCTCCTTTTAC
GCTATGTGGATACGCTGCTTTAATGCCTTTGTATCATGCTATTGCTTCCCGTATGGCTTTCATTTTCTCC
TCCTTGTATAAATCCTGGTTGCTGTCTCTTTATGAGGAGTTGTGGCCCGTTGTCAGGCAACGTGGCGTGG
TGTGCACTGTGTTTGCTGACGCAACCCCCACTGGTTGGGGCATTGCCACCACCTGTCAGCTCCTTTCCGG
GACTTTCGCTTTCCCCCTCCCTATTGCCACGGCGGAACTCATCGCCGCCTGCCTTGCCCGCTGCTGGACA
GGGGCTCGGCTGTTGGGCACTGACAATTCCGTGGTGTTGTCGGGGAAATCATCGTCCTTTCCTTGGCTGC
TCGCCTGTGTTGCCACCTGGATTCTGCGCGGGACGTCCTTCTGCTACGTCCCTTCGGCCCTCAATCCAGC
GGACCTTCCTTCCCGCGGCCTGCTGCCGGCTCTGCGGCCTCTTCCGCGTCTTCGCCTTCGCCCTCAGACG
AGTCGGATCTCCCTTTGGGCCGCCTCCCCGCGTCGACTTTAAGACCAATGACTTACAAGGCAGCTGTAGA
TCTTAGCCACTTTTTAAAAGAAAAGGGGGGACTGGAAGGGCTAATTCACTCCCAACGAAGACAAGATCTG
CTTTTTGCTTGTACTGGGTCTCTCTGGTTAGACCAGATCTGAGCCTGGGAGCTCTCTGGCTAACTAGGGA
ACCCACTGCTTAAGCCTCAATAAAGCTTGCCTTGAGTGCTTCAAGTAGTGTGTGCCCGTCTGTTGTGTGA
CTCTGGTAACTAGAGATCCCTCAGACCCTTTTAGTCAGTGTGGAAAATCTCTAGCAGTACGTATAGTAGT
TCATGTCATCTTATTATTCAGTATTTATAACTTGCAAAGAAATGAATATCAGAGAGTGAGAGGAACTTGT
TTATTGCAGCTTATAATGGTTACAAATAAAGCAATAGCATCACAAATTTCACAAATAAAGCATTTTTTTC
ACTGCATTCTAGTTGTGGTTTGTCCAAACTCATCAATGTATCTTATCATGTCTGGCTCTAGCTATCCCGC
CCCTAACTCCGCCCATCCCGCCCCTAACTCCGCCCAGTTCCGCCCATTCTCCGCCCCATGGCTGACTAAT
TTTTTTTATTTATGCAGAGGCCGAGGCCGCCTCGGCCTCTGAGCTATTCCAGAAGTAGTGAGGAGGCTTT
TTTGGAGGCCTAGGGACGTACCCAATTCGCCCTATAGTGAGTCGTATTACGCGCGCTCACTGGCCGTCGT
TTTACAACGTCGTGACTGGGAAAACCCTGGCGTTACCCAACTTAATCGCCTTGCAGCACATCCCCCTTTC
GCCAGCTGGCGTAATAGCGAAGAGGCCCGCACCGATCGCCCTTCCCAACAGTTGCGCAGCCTGAATGGCG
AATGGG
[124 nt withheld, positions 3367-3490]
C
[91 nt withheld, positions 3492-3582]
A
[49 nt withheld, positions 3584-3632]
CCTTTGACGTTGGAGTCCACGTTCTTT
[37 nt withheld, positions 3660-3696]
ACCCTATCTCGGTCTATTCTTTTGATTTATAAGGGATTTTGCCGATTTCGGCCTATTGGTTAAAAAATGA
GCTGATTTAACAAAAATTTAACGCGAATTTTAACAAAATATTAACGCTTACAATTTAGGTGGCACTTTTC
GGGGAAATGTGCGCGGAACCCCTATTTGTTTATTTTTCTAAATACATTCAAATATGTATCCGCTCATGAG
ACAATAACCCTGATAAATGCTTCAATAATATTGAAAAAGGAAGAGTATGAGTATTCAACATTTCCGTGTC
GCCCTTATTCCCTTTTTTGCGGCATTTTGCCTTCCTGTTTTTGCTCACCCAGAAACGCTGGTGAAAGTAA
AAGATGCTGAAGATCAGTTGGGTGCACGAGTGGGTTACATCGAACTGGATCTCAACAGCGGTAAGATCCT
TGAGAGTTTTCGCCCCGAAGAACGTTTTCCAATGATGAGCACTTTTAAAGTTCTGCTATGTGGCGCGGTA
TTATCCCGTATTGACGCCGGGCAAGAGCAACTCGGTCGCCGCATACACTATTCTCAGAATGACTTGGTTG
AGTACTCACCAGTCACAGAAAAGCATCTTACGGATGGCATGACAGTAAGAGAATTATGCAGTGCTGCCAT
AACCATGAGTGATAACACTGCGGCCAACTTACTTCTGACAACGATCGGAGGACCGAAGGAGCTAACCGCT
TTTTTGCACAACATGGGGGATCATGTAACTCGCCTTGATCGTTGGGAACCGGAGCTGAATGAAGCCATAC
CAAACGACGAGCGTGACACCACGATGCCTGTAGCAATGGCAACAACGTTGCGCAAACTATTAACTGGCGA
ACTACTTACTCTAGCTTCCCGGCAACAATTAATAGACTGGATGGAGGCGGATAAAGTTGCAGGACCACTT
CTGCGCTCGGCCCTTCCGGCTGGCTGGTTTATTGCTGATAAATCTGGAGCCGGTGAGCGTGGGTCTCGCG
GTATCATTGCAGCACTGGGGCCAGATGGTAAGCCCTCCCGTATCGTAGTTATCTACACGACGGGGAGTCA
GGCAACTATGGATGAACGAAATAGACAGATCGCTGAGATAGGTGCCTCACTGATTAAGCATTGGTAACTG
TCAGACCAAGTTTACTCATATATACTTTAGATTGATTTAAAACTTCATTTTTAATTTAAAAGGATCTAGG
TGAAGATCCTTTTTGATAATCTCATGACCAAAATCCCTTAACGTGAGTTTTCGTTCCACTGAGCGTCAGA
CCCCGTAGAAAAGATCAAAGGATCTTCTTGAGATCCTTTTTTTCTGCGCGTAATCTGCTGCTTGCAAACA
AAAAAACCACCGCTACCAGCGGTGGTTTGTTTGCCGGATCAAGAGCTACCAACTCTTTTTCCGAAGGTAA
CTGGCTTCAGCAGAGCGCAGATACCAAATACTGTTCTTCTAGTGTAGCCGTAGTTAGGCCACCACTTCAA
GAACTCTGTAGCACCGCCTACATACCTCGCTCTGCTAATCCTGTTACCAGTGGCTGCTGCCAGTGGCGAT
AAGTCGTGTCTTACCGGGTTGGACTCAAGACGATAGTTACCGGATAAGGCGCAGCGGTCGGGCTGAACGG
GGGGTTCGTGCACACAGCCCAGCTTGGAGCGAACGACCTACACCGAACTGAGATACCTACAGCGTGAGCT
ATGAGAAAGCGCCACGCTTCCCGAAGGGAGAAAGGCGGACAGGTATCCGGTAAGCGGCAGGGTCGGAACA
GGAGAGCGCACGAGGGAGCTTCCAGGGGGAAACGCCTGGTATCTTTATAGTCCTGTCGGGTTTCGCCACC
TCTGACTTGAGCGTCGATTTTTGTGATGCTCGTCAGGGGGGCGGAGCCTATGGAAAAACGCCAGCAACGC
GGCCTTTTTACGGTTCCTGGCCTTTTGCTGGCCTTTTGCTCACATGTTCTTTCCTGCGTTATCCCCTGAT
TCTGTGGATAACCGTATTACCGCCTTTGAGTGAGCTGATACCGCTCGCCGCAGCCGAACGACCGAGCGCA
GCGAGTCAGTGAGCGAGGAAGCGGAAGAGCGCCCAATACGCAAACCGCCTCTCCCCGCGCGTTGGCCGAT
TCATTAATGCAGCTGGCACGACAGGTTTCCCGACTGGAAAGCGGGCAGTGAGCGCAACGCAATTAATGTG
AGTTAGCTCACTCATTAGGCACCCCAGGCTTTACACTTTATGCTTCCGGCTCGTATGTTGTGTGGAATTG
TGAGCGGATAACAATTTCACACAGGAAACAGCTATGACCATGATTACGCCAAGCGCGCAATTAACCCTCA
CTAAAGGGAACAAAAGCTGGAGCTGCAAGCTTAATGTAGTCTTATGCAATACTCTTGTAGTCTTGCAACA
TGGTAACGATGAGTTAGCAACATGCCTTACAAGGAGAGAAAAAGCACCGTGCATGCCGATTGGTGGAAGT
AAGGTGGTACGATCGTGCCTTATTAGGAAGGCAACAGACGGGTCTGACATGGATTGGACGAACCACTGAA
TTGCCGCATTGCAGAGATATTGTATTTAAGTGCCTAGCTCGATACATAAACGGGTCTCTCTGGTTAGACC
AGATCTGAGCCTGGGAGCTCTCTGGCTAACTAGGGAACCCACTGCTTAAGCCTCAATAAAGCTTGCCTTG
AGTGCTTCAAGTAGTGTGTGCCCGTCTGTTGTGTGACTCTGGTAACTAGAGATCCCTCAGACCCTTTTAG
TCAGTGTGGAAAATCTCTAGCAGTGGCGCCCGAACAGGGACTTGAAAGCGAAAGGGAAACCAGAGGAGCT
CTCTCGACGCAGGACTCGGCTTGCTGAAGCGCGCACGGCAAGAGGCGAGGGGCGGCGACTGGTGAGTACG
CCAAAAATTTTGACTAGCGGAGGCTAGAAGGAGAGAGATGGGTGCGAGAGCGTCAGTATTAAGCGGGGGA
GAATTAGATCGCGATGGGAAAAAATTCGGTTAAGGCCAGGGGGAAAGAAAAAATATAAATTAAAACATAT
AGTATGGGCAAGCAGGGAGCTAGAACGATTCGCAGTTAATCCTGGCCTGTTAGAAACATCAGAAGGCTGT
AGACAAATACTGGGACAGCTACAACCATCCCTTCAGACAGGATCAGAAGAACTTAGATCATTATATAATA
CAGTAGCAACCCTCTATTGTGTGCATCAAAGGATAGAGATAAAAGACACCAAGGAAGCTTTAGACAAGAT
AGAGGAAGAGCAAAACAAAAGTAAGACCACCGCACAGCAAGCGGCCGCTGATCTTCAGACCTGGAGGAGG
AGATATGAGGGACAATTGGAGAAGTGAATTATATAAATATAAAGTAGTAAAAATTGAACCATTAGGAGTA
GCACCCACCAAGGCAAAGAGAAGAGTGGTGCAGAGAGAAAAAAGAGCAGTGGGAATAGGAGCTTTGTTCC
TTGGGTTCTTGGGAGCAGCAGGAAGCACTATGGGCGCAGCGTCAATGACGCTGACGGTACAGGCCAGACA
ATTATTGTCTGGTATAGTGCAGCAGCAGAACAATTTGCTGAGGGCTATTGAGGCGCAACAGCATCTGTTG
CAACTCACAGTCTGGGGCATCAAGCAGCTCCAGGCAAGAATCCTGGCTGTGGAAAGATACCTAAAGGATC
AACAGCTCCTGGGGATTTGGGGTTGCTCTGGAAAACTCATTTGCACCACTGCTGTGCCTTGGAATGCTAG
TTGGAGTAATAAATCTCTGGAACAGATTTGGAATCACACGACCTGGATGGAGTGGGACAGAGAAATTAAC
AATTACACAAGCTTAATACACTCCTTAATTGAAGAATCGCAAAACCAGCAAGAAAAGAATGAACAAGAAT
TATTGGAATTAGATAAATGGGCAAGTTTGTGGAATTGGTTTAACATAACAAATTGGCTGTGGTATATAAA
ATTATTCATAATGATAGTAGGAGGCTTGGTAGGTTTAAGAATAGTTTTTGCTGTACTTTCTATAGTGAAT
AGAGTTAGGCAGGGATATTCACCATTATCGTTTCAGACCCACCTCCCAACCCCGAGGGGACCCAGAGAGG
GCCTATTTCCCATGATTCCTTCATATTTGCATATACGATACAAGGCTGTTAGAGAGATAATTAGAATTAA
TTTGACTGTAAACACAAAGATATTAGTACAAAATACGTGACGTAGAAAGTAATAATTTCTTGGGTAGTTT
GCAGTTTTAAAATTATGTTTTAAAATGGACTATCATATGCTTACCGTAACTTGAAAGTATTTCGATTTCT
TGGCTTTATATATCTTGTGGAAAGGACGAAACACCGATGTCCAGATGGCTTACAGGGTTTTAGAGCTAGA
AATAGCAAGTTAAAATAAGGCTAGTCCGTTATCAACTTGAAAAAGTGGCACCGAGTCGGTGCTTTTTTAA
GCTTGGCGTAACTAGATCTTGAGACAAATGGCAGTATTCATCCACAATTTTAAAAGAAAAGGGGGGATTG
GGGGGTACAGTGCAGGGGAAAGAATAGTAGACATAATAGCAACAGACATACAAACTAAAGAATTACAAAA
ACAAATTACAAAAATTCAAAATTTTCGGGTTTATTACAGGGACAGCAGAGATCCACTTTGGCGCCGGCTC
GAGGGGG
