>Addgene plasmid #76196 | ERBB4 gRNA (BRDN0001149467) | depositor partial sequence | sequence record 143656 | Target Sequence
ATGTCCAGATGGCTTACAGG
