>Addgene plasmid #76196 | ERBB4 gRNA (BRDN0001149467) | addgene partial sequence | sequence record 185369 | hU6-F
TAGAAAGTAATAATTTCTTGGGTAGTTTGCAGTTTTAAAATTATGTTTTAAAATGGACTATCATATGCTT
ACCGTAACTTGAAAGTATTTCGATTTCTTGGCTTTATATATCTTGTGGAAAGGACGAAACACCGATGTCC
AGATGGCTTACAGGGTTTTAGAGCTAGAAATAGCAAGTTAAAATAAGGCTAGTCCGTTATCAACTTGAAA
AAGTGGCACCGAGTCGGTGCTTTTTTAAGCTTGGCGTAACTAGATCTTGAGACAAATGGCAGTATTCATC
CACAATTTTAAAAGAAAAGGGGGGATTGGGGGGTACAGTGCAGGGGAAAGAATAGTAGACATAATAGCAA
CAGACATACAAACTAAAGAATTACAAAAACAAATTACAAAAATTCAAAATTTTCGGGTTTATTACAGGGA
CAGCAGAGATCCACTTTGGCGCCGGCTCGAGGGGGCCCGGGTGCAAAGATGGATAAAGTTTTAAACAGAG
AGGAATCTTTGCAGCTAATGGACCTTCTAGGTCTTGAAAGGAGTGGGAATTGGCTCCGGTGCCCGTCAGT
GGGCAGAGCG
